Addgene plasmid #217812: mouse a2b full length
Purpose: Full length mouse integrin a2b expression
Depositing lab: Timothy Springer. Publication: Synthetic integrin antibodies discovered by yeast display reveal alphaV subunit pairing preferences with beta subunits. Hao Y, Yan J, Fraser C, Jiang A, Anuganti M, Zhang R, Lloyd K, Jardine J, Coppola J, Meijers R, Li J, Springer TA. MAbs. 2024 Jan-Dec;16(1):2365891. doi: 10.1080/19420862.2024.2365891. Epub 2024 Jun 18. PubMed 38889315.
Backbone
  Vector backbone: pD2529 CAG
  Vector type: Mammalian Expression
  Selectable markers: Puromycin
Growth in bacteria
  Bacterial resistance: Kanamycin, 50 μg/mL
  Growth temperature: 37°C
  Growth strain: DH5alpha
  Copy number: High Copy
Gene/Insert
  Gene/Insert name: ITGA2B (alt name: Integrin alpha 2b)
  Species: M. musculus (mouse)
  Entrez Gene: Itga2b (a.k.a. CD41, CD41B, GpIIb, alphaIIb)
  Promoter: CAG
  Tag / fusion protein: P2A-EGFP (C terminal on insert)
  Cloning method: Gibson Cloning
  Sequencing primers: 5′ TTTCCTACAGCTCCTGGGCAAC; 3′ AACAGTTCTGCGCCCTTAGA
Terms and licenses: Academic/Nonprofit Terms; Industry Terms: Not Available to Industry
Depositor comments: Please visit https://doi.org/10.1101/2024.01.26.577394 for bioRxiv preprint.
How to cite: mouse a2b full length was a gift from Timothy Springer (Addgene plasmid # 217812 ; http://n2t.net/addgene:217812 ; RRID:Addgene_217812)
