[The description below was written by a language model from this plasmid's Addgene catalogue record and pLannotate feature annotations shown in this document.]
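Description:
mouse a2b full length is a mammalian expression plasmid built on the pD2529 CAG backbone that drives production of the complete mouse integrin alpha-IIb subunit (Itga2b, also known as CD41 or GpIIb). In bacteria it is maintained through a high-copy ColE1/pUC-type origin and selected with kanamycin, the resistance gene being expressed from a short EM7 bacterial promoter. For selection in mammalian cells, a separate cassette on the opposite strand places puromycin N-acetyltransferase under the mouse PGK promoter with a β-globin polyadenylation signal.

The main expression unit uses the CAG promoter, annotated here as its component parts: CMV immediate-early enhancer, chicken β-actin promoter and the chimeric β-actin/β-globin intron. This is followed by the Itga2b open reading frame. The coding sequence runs to the end of the linearised sequence record and continues across the circular junction into a green fluorescent protein. The catalogue describes this as a C-terminal P2A-EGFP, whereas the automated annotation labels the reporter as AcGFP1. The P2A element itself is not annotated. A 2A peptide causes ribosomal skipping, so the integrin subunit and the fluorescent protein are made from one transcript as separate polypeptides, and green fluorescence marks transfected cells without a bulky fusion on the integrin's cytoplasmic tail. Downstream lie a hepatitis B virus post-transcriptional regulatory element (which overlaps a fragment of the viral X reading frame) that typically enhances transcript export and expression, and a rabbit β-globin poly(A) signal.

The stated purpose is expression of full-length mouse alpha-IIb. The associated publication concerns synthetic integrin antibodies and alpha/beta subunit pairing, but the record does not specify how this particular plasmid was used in that work.
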