Features (pLannotate 1.2.2; 15 found; start..end, strand, type, name):
     78..794     +  CDS            AcGFP1: AcGFP1 is a basic (constitutively fluorescent) green fluorescent protein, derived from Aequorea coerulescens.
   1844..2102    +  ncRNA          HBV PRE 1151-1410: Accession: RF02816 - Hepatitis B virus post-transcriptional regulatory element 1151-1410
   2068..2409    +  CDS            X (fragment): X_HBVD3 - Experimental evidence at protein level: Swiss-Prot protein existence level 1. Multifunctional protein that plays a role in silencing host antiviral defenses and promoting viral transcription. Does not seem to be essential for HBV infection. May be directly involved in development of cirrhosis and liver cancer (hepatocellular carcinoma). Most of cytosolic activities involve modulation of cytosolic calcium. The effect on apoptosis is controversial depending on the cell types in which the studies have been conducted. May induce apoptosis by localizing in mitochondria and causing loss of
   2391..2446    +  polyA_signal   β-globin poly(A) signal: rabbit β-globin polyadenylation signal (Gil and Proudfoot, 1987)
   3156..3744    -  rep_origin     ori: high-copy-number ColE1/pMB1/pBR322/pUC origin of replication
   3830..4639    -  CDS            KanR: aminoglycoside phosphotransferase; aph(3')-Ia; confers resistance to kanamycin in bacteria or G418 (Geneticin®) in eukaryotes
   4658..4702    -  promoter       EM7 promoter (fragment): synthetic bacterial promoter&nbsp
   4921..5130    -  polyA_signal   β-globin poly(A) (fragment): human β-globin polyadenylation signal
   5131..5730    -  CDS            PuroR (fragment): puromycin N-acetyltransferase; pac from Streptomyces; confers resistance to puromycin
   5740..6239    -  promoter       PGK promoter: mouse phosphoglycerate kinase 1 promoter
   6323..6626    +  enhancer       CMV enhancer: human cytomegalovirus immediate early enhancer
   6628..6748    +  promoter       chicken β-actin promoter (fragment): contains a 21-bp deletion relative to the standard chicken β-actin promoter
   6843..6906    +  promoter       chicken β-actin promoter (fragment): contains a 21-bp deletion relative to the standard chicken β-actin promoter
   6907..7923    +  intron         chimeric intron: chimera between introns from chicken β-actin and rabbit β-globin
   8040..11090   +  CDS            Itga2b: ITA2B_MOUSE - Experimental evidence at protein level: Swiss-Prot protein existence level 1. Integrin alpha-IIb/beta-3 is a receptor for fibronectin, fibrinogen, plasminogen, prothrombin, thrombospondin and vitronectin. It recognizes the sequence R-G-D in a wide array of ligands. It recognizes the sequence H-H-L-G-G-G-A-K-Q-A-G-D-V in fibrinogen gamma chain. Following activation integrin alpha-IIb/beta-3 brings about platelet/platelet interaction through binding of soluble fibrinogen. This step leads to rapid platelet aggregation which physically plugs ruptured endothelial cell surface. From Mu
>Addgene plasmid #217812 | mouse a2b full length | addgene full sequence | sequence record 432378 | Addgene NGS Result
GTACCAGTACTGGGAGTGGGGCCACCAACTTTTCTCTGCTCAAGCAAGCCGGGGATGTTGAAGAAAATCC
AGGGCCAATGGTGTCTAAGGGCGCAGAACTGTTCACCGGAATCGTACCTATTTTGATAGAACTTAATGGG
GATGTCAATGGACATAAATTCAGTGTCAGCGGTGAGGGTGAAGGCGATGCGACTTATGGGAAACTGACGC
TCAAATTTATCTGTACCACCGGTAAACTCCCCGTTCCGTGGCCGACCCTTGTCACCACCCTGTCCTATGG
CGTTCAGTGTTTTAGCAGGTATCCAGATCACATGAAACAGCATGACTTTTTCAAGTCCGCCATGCCTGAG
GGTTACATTCAAGAGCGAACGATATTCTTTGAAGACGATGGCAACTATAAGTCCAGGGCGGAGGTCAAGT
TTGAGGGCGACACGCTTGTGAATAGGATTGAGCTTACGGGGACTGATTTTAAAGAAGACGGCAATATCCT
TGGGAATAAAATGGAATACAACTATAATGCCCACAACGTGTATATAATGACGGATAAGGCCAAGAACGGA
ATCAAAGTCAACTTTAAAATCAGACACAACATCGAAGATGGCAGCGTGCAACTTGCCGACCATTACCAGC
AAAACACGCCTATTGGCGACGGTCCTGTCTTGCTCCCTGACAATCACTATCTCAGCACGCAAAGTGCCCT
GAGTAAAGATCCTAACGAGAAACGGGATCACATGATTTACTTTGGGTTTGTGACAGCGGCTGCTATAACG
CATGGTATGGACGAATTGTACAAATGATAAAGTACTTGATAAGCTCTTCAGGTTGAGGTCTCTAAAAGCG
TCTTCCTGTTCTCATCACATCATATCAAGGTTATATACCATCAATATTGCCACAGATGTTACTTAGCCTT
TTAATATTTCTCTAATTTAGTGTATATGCAATGATAGTTCTCTGATTTCTGAGATTGAGTTTCTCATGTG
TAATGATTATTTAGAGTTTCTCTTTCATCTGTTCAAATTTTTGTCTAGTTTTATTTTTTACTGATTTGTA
AGACTTCTTTTTATAATCTGCATATTACAATTCTCTTTACTGGGGTGTTGCAAATATTTTCTGTCATTCT
ATGGCCTGACTTTTCTTAATGGTTTTTTAATTTTAAAAATAAGTCTTAATATTCATGCAATCTAATTAAC
AATCTTTTCTTTGTGGTTAGGACTTTGAGTCATAAGAAATTTTTCTCTACACTGAAGTCATGATGGCATG
CTTCTATATTATTTTCTAAAAGATTTAAAGTTTTGCCTTCTCCATTTAGACTTATAATTCACTGGAATTT
TTTTGTGTGTATGGTATGACATATGGGTTCCCTTTTATTTTTTACATATAAATATATTTCCCTGTTTTTC
TAAAAAAGAAAAAGATCATCATTTTCCCATTGTAAAATGCCATATTTTTTTCATAGGTCACTTACATATA
TCAATGGGTCTGTTTCTGAGCTCTACTCTATTTTATCAGCCTCACTGTCTATCCCCACACATCTCATGCT
TTGCTCTAAATCTTGATATTTAGTGGAACATTCTTTCCCATTTTGTTCTACAAGAATATTTTTGTTATTG
TCTTTGGGCTTTCTATATACATTTTGAAATGAGGTTGACAAGTTAATAACAGGCCTATTGATTGGAAAGT
TTGTCAACGAATTGTGGGTCTTTTGGGGTTTGCTGCCCCTTTTACGCAATGTGGATATCCTGCTTTAATG
CCTTTATATGCATGTATACAAGCAAAACAGGCTTTTACTTTCTCGCCAACTTACAAGGCCTTTCTCAGTA
AACAGTATATGACCCTTTACCCCGTTGCTCGGCAACGGCCTGGTCTGTGCCAAGTGTTTGCTGACGCAAC
CCCCACTGGTTGGGGCTTGGCCATAGGCCATCAGCGCATGCGTGGAACCTTTGTGTCTCCTCTGCCGATC
CATACTGCGGAACTCCTAGCCGCTTGTTTTGCTCGCAGCAGGTCTGGAGCAAACCTCATCGGGACCGACA
ATTCTGTCGTACTCTCCCGCAAGTATACATCGTTTCCATGGCTGCTAGGCTGTGCTGCCAACTGGATCCT
GCGCGGGACGTCCTTTGTTTACGTCCCGTCGGCGCTGAATCCCGCGGACGACCCCTCCCGGGGCCGCTTG
GGGCTCTACCGCCCGCTTCTCCGTCTGCCGTACCGTCCGACCACGGGGCGCACCTCTCTTTACGCGGACT
CCCCGTCTGTGCCTTCTCATCTGCCGGACCGTGTGCACTTCGCTTCACCTCTGCACGTCGCATGGAGGCC
ACCGTGAACGCCCACCGGAACCTGCCCAAGGTCTTGCATAAGAGGACTCTTGGACTTTCAGCAATGTCAT
CTCAGTGGCTAATAAAGGAAATTTATTTTCATTGCAATAGTGTGTTGGAATTTTTTGTGTCTCTCACTCG
GAAGGACATATGGGAGGGCAAATCATTTAAAACATCAGAATGAGTATTTGGTTTAGAGTTTGGCAACATA
TGCCCATATGCTGGCTGCCATGAACAAAGGTTGGCTATAAAGAGGTCATCAGTATATGAAACAGCCCCCT
GCTGTCCATTCCTTATTCCATAGAAAAGCCTTGACTTGAGGTTAGATTTTTTTTATATTTTGTTTTGTGT
TATTTTTTTCTTTAACATCCCTAAAATTTTCCTTACATGTTTTACTAGCCAGATTTTTCCTCCTCTCCTG
ACTACTCCCAGTCATAGCTGTCCCTCTTCTCTTATGGAGATCTTTGCATTTTTAGACATTTAGAAGCCTA
TATCTTGTTACAGAATTGGAATTACACAAAAATTCTACCATATTTTGAAAGCTTAGGTTGTTCTGAAAAA
AACAATATATTGTTTTCCTGGGTAAACTAAAAGTCCCCTCGAGGAAAGGCCCCTAAAGTGAAACAGTGCA
AAACGTTCAAAAACTGTCTGGCAATACAAGTTCCACTTTGACCAAAACGGCTGGCAGTAAAAGGGTTAAG
AAGACTGTCAGCCTTGAGCGGTATCAGCTCACTCAAAGGCGGTAATACGGTTATCCACAGAATCAGGGGA
TAACGCAGGAAAGAACATGTGAGCAAAAGGCCAGCAAAAGGCCAGGAACCGTAAAAAGGCCGCGTTGCTG
GCGTTTTTCCATAGGCTCCGCCCCCCTGACGAGCATCACAAAAATCGACGCTCAAGTCAGAGGTGGCGAA
ACCCGACAGGACTATAAAGATACCAGGCGTTTCCCCCTGGAAGCTCCCTCGTGCGCTCTCCTGTTCCGAC
CCTGCCGCTTACCGGATACCTGTCCGCCTTTCTCCCTTCGGGAAGCGTGGCGCTTTCTCATAGCTCACGC
TGTAGGTATCTCAGTTCGGTGTAGGTCGTTCGCTCCAAGCTGGGCTGTGTGCACGAACCCCCCGTTCAGC
CCGACCGCTGCGCCTTATCCGGTAACTATCGTCTTGAGTCCAACCCGGTAAGACACGACTTATCGCCACT
GGCAGCAGCCACTGGTAACAGGATTAGCAGAGCGAGGTATGTAGGCGGTGCTACAGAGTTCTTGAAGTGG
TGGGCTAACTACGGCTACACTAGAAGAACAGTATTTGGTATCTGCGCTCTGCTGAAGCCAGTTACCTTCG
GAAAAAGAGTTGGTAGCTCTTGATCCGGCAAACAAACCACCGCTGGTAGCGGTGGTTTTTTTGTTTGCAA
GCAGCAGATTACGCGCAGAAAAAAAGGATCTCAAGAAGATCCTTTGATCTTTTCTACGGGGTCTGACGCT
CAGTGGAACGACGCGCGCGTAACTCACGTTAAGGGATTTTGGTCATGAGTTAGAAAAACTCATCGAGCAT
CAAATGAAACTGCAATTTATTCATATCAGGATTATCAATACCATATTTTTGAAAAAGCCGTTTCTGTAAT
GAAGGAGAAAACTCACCGAGGCAGTTCCATAGGATGGCAAGATCCTGGTATCGGTCTGCGATTCCGACTC
GTCCAACATCAATACAACCTATTAATTTCCCCTCGTCAAAAATAAGGTTATCAAGTGAGAAATCACCATG
AGTGACGACTGAATCCGGTGAGAATGGCAAAAGTTTATGCATTTCTTTCCAGACTTGTTCAACAGGCCAG
CCATTACGCTCGTCATCAAAATCACTCGCATCAACCAAACCGTTATTCATTCGTGATTGCGCCTGAGCGA
GGCGAAATACGCGATCGCTGTTAAAAGGACAATTACAAACAGGAATCGAGTGCAACCGGCGCAGGAACAC
TGCCAGCGCATCAACAATATTTTCACCTGAATCAGGATATTCTTCTAATACCTGGAACGCTGTTTTTCCG
GGGATCGCAGTGGTGAGTAACCATGCATCATCAGGAGTACGGATAAAATGCTTGATGGTCGGAAGTGGCA
TAAATTCCGTCAGCCAGTTTAGTCTGACCATCTCATCTGTAACATCATTGGCAACGCTACCTTTGCCATG
TTTCAGAAACAACTCTGGCGCATCGGGCTTCCCATACAAGCGATAGATTGTCGCACCTGATTGCCCGACA
TTATCGCGAGCCCATTTATACCCATATAAATCAGCATCCATGTTGGAATTTAATCGCGGCCTCGACGTTT
CCCGTTGGATATGGCTCATTTTTTACTTCCTCACCTTGTCGTATTATACTATGCCGATATACTATGCCGA
TGATTAATTGTCGACACTGCGGGGGCTCTGTGTGGTAAGCAGGTCTTAACCTTTTTACTGCCAATGACGC
ATGGGATACGTCGTGGCAGTAAAAGGGCTTAAATGCCAACGACGCGTCCCATACGTTGTTGGCATTTTAA
TTCTTCTCTCTGCAGCGGCAGCATGTGCCGCCGCTGCAGAGAGTTTCTAGCGATGACAGCCCCTCTGGGC
AACGAGCCGGGGGGGCTGTCTTTCTTTATGTTTTAAATGCACTGACCTCCCACATTCCCTTTTTAGTAAA
ATATTCAGAAATAATTTAAATACATCATTGCAATGAAAATAAATGTTTTTTATTAGGCAGAATCCAGATG
CTCAAGGCCCTTCATAATATCCCCCAGTTTAGTAGTTGGACTTAGGGAACAAAGGAACCTTTAATAGAAA
TTGGACAGCAAGAAAGCGAGTCAGGCACCGGGCTTGCGGGTCATGCACCAGGTGCGCGGTCCTTCGGGCA
CCTCGACGTCGGCGGTGACGGTGAAGCCGAGCCGCTCGTAGAAGGGGAGGTTGCGGGGCGCGGATGTCTC
CAGGAAGGCGGGCACCCCGGCGCGCTCGGCCGCCTCCACTCCGGGGAGCACGACGGCGCTGCCCAGACCC
TTGCCCTGGTGGTCGGGCGACACGCCGACGGTGGCCAGGAACCACGCGGGCTCCTTGGGCCGGTGCGGCG
CCAGGAGGCCTTCCATCTGTTGCTGCGCGGCCAGCCGGGAACCGCTCAACTCGGCCATGCGCGGGCCGAT
CTCGGCGAACACCGCCCCCGCTTCGACGCTCTCCGGCGTGGTCCAGACCGCCACCGCGGCGCCGTCGTCC
GCGACCCACACCTTGCCGATGTCGAGCCCGACGCGCGTGAGGAAGAGTTCTTGCAGCTCGGTGACCCGCT
CGATGTGGCGGTCCGGATCGACGGTGTGGCGCGTGGCGGGGTAGTCGGCGAACGCGGCGGCGAGGGTGCG
TACGGCCCTGGGGACGTCGTCGCGGGTGGCGAGGCGCACCGTGGGCTTGTACTCGGTCATGGTGGCGGAC
GAAAGGCCCGGAGATGAGGAAGAGGAGAACAGCGCGGCAGACGTGCGCTTTTGAAGCGTGCAGAATGCCG
GGCCTCCGGAGGACCTTCGGGCGCCCGCCCCGCCCCTGAGCCCGCCCCTGAGCCCGCCCCCGGACCCACC
CCTTCCCAGCCTCTGAGCCCAGAAAGCGAAGGAGCAAAGCTGCTATTGGCCGCTGCCCCAAAGGCCTACC
CGCTTCCATTGCTCAGCGGTGCTGTCCATCTGCACGAGACTAGTGAGTCGTGCTACTTCCATTTGTCACG
TCCTGCACGACGCGAGCTGCGGGGCGGGGGGGAACTTCCTGACTAGGGGAGGAGTAGAAGGTGGCGCGAA
GGGGCCACCAAAGAACGGAGCCGGTTGGCGCCTACCGGTGGATGTGGAATGTGTGCGAGGCCAGAGGCCA
CTTGTGTAGCGCCAAGTGCCCAGCGGGGCTGCTAAAGCGCATGCTCCAGACTGCCTTGGGAAAAGCGCCT
CCCCTACCCGGTAGAGAAACTTGATCTGTCGCCGCAATTCAAACTTCGTGAGGCTCCGGTGCCCGTCAGT
GACCTGCTATACTCTGGAGACGCGTTACATAACTTACGGTAAATGGCCCGCCTGGCTGACCGCCCAACGA
CCCCCGCCCATTGACGTCAATAATGACGTATGTTCCCATAGTAACGCCAATAGGGACTTTCCATTGACGT
CAATGGGTGGAGTATTTACGGTAAACTGCCCACTTGGCAGTACATCAAGTGTATCATATGCCAAGTACGC
CCCCTATTGACGTCAATGACGGTAAATGGCCCGCCTGGCATTATGCCCAGTACATGACCTTATGGGACTT
TCCTACTTGGCAGTACATCTACGTATTAGTCATCGCTATTACCATGGTCGAGGTGAGCCCCACGTTCTGC
TTCACTCTCCCCATCTCCCCCCCCTCCCCACCCCCAATTTTGTATTTATTTATTTTTTAATTATTTTGTG
CAGCGATGGGGGCGGGGGGGGGGGGGGGCGCCGGGGGGGGGGGGGGGGGGGGTGGGGGGGGGGGGGGGTG
CAGGAGATGGCGGGGCCGTGCAGACGGCCACGGAGCGTGCCGTCCCGGCTACGTTTCCTTTTATGGCGAG
GCGGCGGCGGCGGCGGCCCTATAAAAAGCGAAGCGCGCGGCGGGCGGGAGTCGCTGCGCGCTGCCTTCGC
CCCGTGCCCCGCTCCGCCGCCGCCTCGCGCCGCCCGCCCCGGCTCTGACTGACCGCGTTACTCCCACAGG
TGAGCGGGCGGGACGGCCCTTCTCCTCCGGGCTGTAATTAGCGCTTGGTTTAATGACGGCTTGTTTCTTT
TCTGTGGCTGCGTGAAAGCCTTGAGGGGCTCCGGGAGGGCCCTTTGTGCGGGGGGAGCGGCTCGGGGGGT
GCGTGCGTGTGTGTGTGCGTGGGGAGCGCCGCGTGCGGCTCCGCGCTGCCCGGCGGCTGTGAGCGCTGCG
GGCGCGGCGCGGGGCTTTGTGCGCTCCGCAGTGTGCGCGAGGGGAGCGCGGCCGGGGGCGGTGCCCCGCG
GTGCGGGGGGGGCTGCGAGGGGAACAAAGGCTGCGTGCGGGGTGTGTGCGTGGGGGGGTGAGCAGGGGGT
GTGGGCGCGTCGGTCGGGCTGCAACCCCCCCTGCACCCCCCTCCCCGAGTTGCTGAGCACGGCCCGGCTT
CGGGTGCGGGGCTCCGTACGGGGCGTGGCGCGGGGCTCGCCGTGCCGGGCGGGGGGTGGCGGCAGGTGGG
GGTGCCGGGCGGGGCGGGGCCGCCTCGGGCCGGGGAGGGCTCGGGGGAGGGGCGCGGCGGCCCCCGGAGC
GCCGGCGGCTGTCGAGGCGCGGCGAGCCGCAGCCATTGCCTTTTATGGTAATCGTGCGAGAGGGCGCAGG
GACTTCCTTTGTCCCAAATCTGTGCGGAGCCGAAATCTGGGAGGCGCCGCCGCACCCCCTCTAGCGGGCG
CGGGGCGAAGCGGTGCGGCGCCGGCAGGAAGGAAATGGGCGGGGAGGGCCTTCGTGCGTCGCCGCGCCGC
CGTCCCCTTCTCCCTCTCCAGCCTCGGGGCTGTCCGCGGGGGGACGGCTGCCTTCGGGGGGGACGGGGCA
GGGCGGGGTTCGGCTTCTGGCGTGTGACCGGCGGCTCTAGAGCCTCTGCTAACCATGTTCATGCCTTCTT
CTTTTTCCTACAGCTCCTGGGCAACGTGCTGGTTATTGTGCTGTCTCATCATTTTGGCAAAGAATTCGGC
TTGATCGAAGCCGTCTCAGGGGAGAGACCACACCCAAGCTGTCTAGAGCCGCCACCATGCCTTTGCTCCT
CCTGTTGCCCTTGCTCTGGGCTGGCGCCCTCGCGTTGAACCTGGACTCTGAGAAGTTCTCCGTCTATGCA
GGTCCCAATGGCAGCCACTTTGGCTTCTCAGTGGACTTTCATAAGGACAAACATGGAAGCGTGTCCATCG
TGGTGGGCGCCCCCAGGGCCCTAAACGCAAGTCAAGAGGAGACTGGAGCCGTATTCCTGTGCCCCTGGAA
GGCCAATGGTGGCAAGTGCAACCCGTTGCTCTTCGACCTCAGGGATGAGACACGAAACCTAGGCTTCCAA
ATTTTCCAAACCTTCAAGACCGGGCAAGGACTTGGGGCGTCGGTCGTCAGCTGGAATGACGTCATTGTGG
CCTGTGCCCCCTGGCAGCACTGGAATGTCCTGGAAAAGCGCGATGAGGCAGAGAAGACTCCGGTAGGAGG
CTGCTTCTTGGCTCAGCTCCAAAGCGGGGGCCGCGCAGAGTACTCGCCCTGTCGCGCCAACACCATGAGC
TCCGTTTACGCAGAGAGTTTTCGCGGAGACAAGCGATACTGTGAAGCAGGCTTCAGCTTGGCGGTGACCC
AGGCTGGGGAGCTAGTGCTTGGAGCCCCTGGAGGCTACTTTTTTTTAGGTCTCCTGGCTCGCGTTCCAAT
TGAGAACATCATCTCCAGCTACCGCCCGGGTACCCTTTTGTGGCATGTTTCCAACCAGCGCTTCACCTAC
GACAACAGCAACCCAGTGTTTTTCGATGGTTACCGGGGATATTCGGTAGCCGTGGGCGAGTTTGATGGGG
ATCCGAGCACTACAGAGTACGTATCGGGTGCCCCCACTTGGAGCTGGACCTTGGGAGCGGTGGAAATTTT
GGACTCCTACTACCAGCCCCTGCACCGGCTTCATGGAGAACAGATGGCTTCATATTTCGGGCACTCGGTG
GCAGTCACTGACGTCAACGGGGACGGGAGGCATGACCTACTGGTGGGGGCTCCATTGTATATGGAGAGCA
GGGCAGACCGCAAGCTGGCCGAGGTGGGCCGCGTTTATTTGTTTCTGCAGCCTAAGGGCCCCCAAGCTCT
GAGCACACCCACTCTCCTGCTGACTGGCACCCAGCTCTATGGGAGATTTGGATCTGCCATTGCACCCCTG
GGTGACCTCAACCGAGACGGCTATAATGATATTGCTGTGGCTGCCCCCTATGGGGGTCCCAGTGGTCAGG
GCCAAGTGCTGATATTCCTGGGTCAGAGTGAAGGGCTGAGTCCACGCCCCTCCCAGGTTCTGGACAGCCC
CTTCCCCACAGGCTCTGGCTTTGGCTTCTCCCTTCGTGGTGCTGTAGACATCGATGACAATGGATACCCA
GACCTGATTGTGGGAGCATATGGGGCTAGCAAGGTGGCTGTGTACAGAGCTCAGCCTGTGGTGATGGCCA
CTGTCCAACTGATGGTTCAAGACTCCCTGAATCCAACACTGAAGAACTGTGTCCTGGATCAGACCAAGAC
ACCAGTCAGCTGCTTCAACATCCAGATGTGTGTGGGAGCCACAGGACACAACATTCCTCAGAAGCTGCAT
CTAAAGGCAGAGCTGCAGCTGGACTTACAGAAGCCCCGTCAGGGCCGCCGGGTGCTCCTGCTGGCATCCC
AACAAGCGAGCCTCACCCTGAGCCTGGACCTGGGCGGAAGAGACAAGCCTATCTGCCACACCACGGGGGC
CTTCCTTCGGGATGAGGCCGACTTCCGGGACAAGCTGAGCCCAATTGTGCTAAGCCTCAACGTGTCGCTG
CCCCCAGAAGAGACTGGAGGAGCCCCTGCCGTGGTATTGCATGGAGAAACCCATGTCCAGGAGCAGACAC
GGATCATCCTGGATTGTGGGGAAGACGACCTGTGTGTGCCACAGCTCCGGCTCACAGCTACTGCGGGGGA
CTCCCCACTCCTAATCGGTGCTGACAATGTGTTGGAGCTGAAGATTGAAGCAGCCAATGATGGTGAGGGA
GCCTATGAAGCGGAGCTGGCTGTGCATCTGCCTCCAGGTGCCCACTACATGCGGGCTCTCAGCAACATTG
AGGGCTTTGAGAGGCTTGTCTGCACTCAGAAGAAAGAGAATGAGTCCAGGGTGGCCCTCTGTGAGCTGGG
CAACCCCATGAAAAAGGACACCCGGATAGGAATCACAATGCTGGTGAGTGTGGAGAACCTGGAAGAAGCT
GGCGAGTCCGTGTCCTTCCAGCTGCAGGTCAGGAGCAAGAACAGCCAGAATCCAAACAGTAAGGTCGTGA
TGTTGCCTGTGGCAATCCAAGCTGAAGCCACAGTGGAGCTTCGAGGGAATTCCTTCCCTGCCTCCCTGGT
GGTGGCAGCAGAAGAAGGTGACAGGGAGCAGGAAGACTTGGACAGCTGGGTCTCCAGGCTGGAGCACACC
TATGAGCTCCACAACATTGGCCCTGGCACTGTGAATGGCCTCAGACTTCTCATCCACATTCCTGGCCAGT
CCCAGCCCTCGGATCTGCTCTACATCCTGGATGTGCAGCCGCAGGGAGGTCTCCTTTGCTCCACACAGCC
ATCTCCCAAGGTGGACTGGAAACTATCCACGCCCAGCCCTTCTTCCATTCGCCCCGTCCATCACCAGCGT
GAGCGCAGACAGGCATTCCTGCAGGGGCCCAAGCCAGGGCAGCAGGACCCAGTTCTGGTGAGCTGCGACG
GCTCAGCGTCCTGTACGGTGGTGGAGTGTGAGCTGCGGGAGATGGTGCGCGGGCAGCGGGCCATGGTTAC
TGTGCAGGCCATGCTGGGGCTGTCCAGCCTCCGCCAGAGGCCGCAGGAGCAGTTTGTGCTGCAGTCGCAC
GCCTGGTTCAACGTCTCCTCCCTACCTTACTCGGTGCCGGTGGTCAGCTTGCCCAGTGGGCAAGCTCGGG
TGCAGACACAGCTGCTTCGGGCCTTGGAGGAGAGGGCCATTCCTGTCTGGTGGGTGCTGGTGGGCGTGCT
GGGCGGTCTGCTGCTGCTGACCCTGCTAGTTTTGGCCATGTGGAAGGCTGGCTTCTTCAAGCGGAATCGA
CCGCCTCTGGAGGAAGATGAAGAGGAAGAGG
